Addgene plasmid #233439: LSM075 SFFV-mCherry-SGc(stem-1(3xMS2)x2)cSG-EGFP (FLP-IN)
Purpose: SFFV driven LIDAR reporter with 2 tandem substrate stem loops
Depositing lab: Xiaojing Gao. Depositing organization: Stanford University. Publication: Post-transcriptional modular synthetic receptors. Zhang X, Mille-Fragoso LS, Kaseniit KE, Lee AP, Zhang M, Call CC, Hu Y, Xie Y, Gao XJ. Nat Chem Biol. 2025 Mar 28. doi: 10.1038/s41589-025-01872-w. PubMed 40155716.
Backbone
  Vector backbone: FLP-IN
  Vector type: Mammalian Expression
Growth in bacteria
  Bacterial resistance: Ampicillin, 100 μg/mL
  Growth temperature: 37°C
  Growth strain: DH5alpha
  Copy number: High Copy
Gene/Insert
  Gene/Insert name: mCherry-SGc(stem-1(3xMS2)x2)cSG-EGFP
  Species: Synthetic
  Mutation: WT
  Promoter: SFFV
  Cloning method: Gibson Cloning
Terms and licenses: Academic/Nonprofit Terms; Industry Terms: Not Available to Industry
Depositor comments: https://benchling.com/s/seq-VJC2oTYUjIzTPuPb2ZZP?m=slm-DnLp3tYv97DiWpQ4D0PC for annotated sequence file. Please visit https://doi.org/10.1101/2024.05.03.592453 for bioRxiv preprint.
How to cite: LSM075 SFFV-mCherry-SGc(stem-1(3xMS2)x2)cSG-EGFP (FLP-IN) was a gift from Xiaojing Gao (Addgene plasmid # 233439 ; http://n2t.net/addgene:233439 ; RRID:Addgene_233439)
