[The description below was written by a language model from this plasmid's Addgene catalogue record and pLannotate feature annotations shown in this document.]
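Description:
LSM075 SFFV-mCherry-SGc(stem-1(3xMS2)x2)cSG-EGFP (FLP-IN) is a 6.8 kb mammalian expression plasmid built on a Flp-In-type backbone and carrying a synthetic two-colour reporter for the LIDAR system, a post-transcriptional synthetic receptor platform. It is propagated in E. coli as a high-copy plasmid through a ColE1/pUC-type origin and selected with ampicillin via the β-lactamase gene. Remnants of an f1 origin, lac promoter/operator elements and other backbone fragments are also annotated.

The payload is one transcription unit driven by the spleen focus-forming virus LTR (SFFV) promoter and terminated by the bovine growth hormone polyadenylation signal. It begins with mCherry, followed by a fragment of the foot-and-mouth disease virus 2A peptide, then an unannotated stretch of a few hundred bases, and finally EGFP. From the construct name and stated purpose, this intervening region holds two tandem copies of the substrate stem loop ("stem-1"), each associated with three MS2 hairpins, which are the standard binding sites for MS2 coat protein fusions. The feature table does not annotate these elements, and the record does not explain the flanking "SGc/cSG" modules or the exact mechanism by which EGFP output is gated. By its layout, mCherry would be expected to report expression of the transcript, with EGFP as the readout dependent on the stem-loop region.

Downstream lies an FRT site immediately preceding a hygromycin resistance gene with an SV40 polyadenylation signal and no full promoter of its own. This is the usual Flp-In arrangement: FLP-mediated recombination into a genomic FRT landing pad supplies the promoter and allows hygromycin selection of single-copy stable integrants.
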