Features (pLannotate 1.2.2; 20 found; start..end, strand, type, name):
    171..1031    -  CDS            AmpR: β-lactamase; bla; confers resistance to ampicillin, carbenicillin, and related antibiotics
   1032..1136    -  promoter       AmpR promoter: bla
   1195..1247    -  misc_feature   bom (fragment): basis of mobility region from pBR322
   1418..1825    +  promoter       SFFV promoter: spleen focus-forming virus long terminal repeat (LTR) promoter
   1839..2546    +  CDS            mCherry: mCherry is a basic (constitutively fluorescent) red fluorescent protein published in 2004, derived from Discosoma sp.. It is reported to be a very rapidly-maturing monomer with low acid sensitivity.
   2592..2650    +  CDS            F2A (fragment): 2A peptide from foot-and-mouth disease virus polyprotein Eukaryotic ribosomes fail to insert a peptide bond between the Gly and Pro residues, yielding separate polypeptides.
   3030..3743    +  CDS            EGFP: EGFP is a basic (constitutively fluorescent) green fluorescent protein published in 1996, derived from Aequorea victoria. It is reported to be a rapidly-maturing weak dimer with moderate acid sensitivity.
   3850..4074    +  polyA_signal   bGH poly(A) signal: bovine growth hormone polyadenylation signal
   4090..4113    +  polyA_signal   bGH poly(A) signal (fragment): bovine growth hormone polyadenylation signal
   4117..4138    +  promoter       SV40 promoter (fragment): SV40 enhancer and early promoter
   4159..4392    +  rep_origin     f1 ori (fragment) (sequence partly withheld): f1 bacteriophage origin of replication; arrow indicates direction of (+) strand synthesis
   4397..4444    +  protein_bind   FRT: FLP-mediated recombination occurs in the 8-bp core sequence TCTAGAAA (Turan and Bode, 2011). FLP recombinase from the Saccharomyces cerevisiae 2μ plasmid
   4452..5474    +  CDS            HygR: aminoglycoside phosphotransferase from E. coli; aph(4)-Ia; confers resistance to hygromycin
   5484..5609    +  CDS            ble (fragment): BLE_KLEPN - Experimental evidence at protein level: Swiss-Prot protein existence level 1. Binding protein with a strong affinity to the bleomycin family of antibiotics. Binds to CL990; an antimitotic-antibiotic compound. From Klebsiella pneumoniae.
   5604..5725    +  polyA_signal   SV40 poly(A) signal: SV40 polyadenylation signal
   5798..5814    -  protein_bind   lac operator: The lac repressor binds to the lac operator to inhibit transcription in E. coli. This inhibition can be relieved by adding lactose or isopropyl-β-D-thiogalactopyranoside (IPTG). lac repressor encoded by lacI
   5822..5852    -  promoter       lac promoter: promoter for the E. coli lac operon
   5867..5888    -  protein_bind   CAP binding site: CAP binding activates transcription in the presence of cAMP. E. coli catabolite activator protein
   5901..5993    -  CDS            lacI (fragment): lac repressor; lacI; The lac repressor binds to the lac operator to inhibit transcription in E. coli. This inhibition can be relieved by adding lactose or isopropyl-β-D-thiogalactopyranoside (IPTG).
   6176..6764    -  rep_origin     ori: high-copy-number ColE1/pMB1/pBR322/pUC origin of replication
>Addgene plasmid #233439 | LSM075 SFFV-mCherry-SGc(stem-1(3xMS2)x2)cSG-EGFP (FLP-IN) | addgene full sequence | sequence record 467283 | Addgene NGS Result
GAAGATCCTTTGATCTTTTCTACGGGGTCTGACGCTCAGTGGAACGAAAACTCACGTTAAGGGATTTTGG
TCATGAGATTATCAAAAAGGATCTTCACCTAGATCCTTTTAAATTAAAAATGAAGTTTTAAATCAATCTA
AAGTATATATGAGTAAACTTGGTCTGACAGTTACCAATGCTTAATCAGTGAGGCACCTATCTCAGCGATC
TGTCTATTTCGTTCATCCATAGTTGCCTGACTCCCCGTCGTGTAGATAACTACGATACGGGAGGGCTTAC
CATCTGGCCCCAGTGCTGCAATGATACCGCGAGACCCACGCTCACCGGCTCCAGATTTATCAGCAATAAA
CCAGCCAGCCGGAAGGGCCGAGCGCAGAAGTGGTCCTGCAACTTTATCCGCCTCCATCCAGTCTATTAAT
TGTTGCCGGGAAGCTAGAGTAAGTAGTTCGCCAGTTAATAGTTTGCGCAACGTTGTTGCCATTGCTACAG
GCATCGTGGTGTCACGCTCGTCGTTTGGTATGGCTTCATTCAGCTCCGGTTCCCAACGATCAAGGCGAGT
TACATGATCCCCCATGTTGTGCAAAAAAGCGGTTAGCTCCTTCGGTCCTCCGATCGTTGTCAGAAGTAAG
TTGGCCGCAGTGTTATCACTCATGGTTATGGCAGCACTGCATAATTCTCTTACTGTCATGCCATCCGTAA
GATGCTTTTCTGTGACTGGTGAGTACTCAACCAAGTCATTCTGAGAATAGTGTATGCGGCGACCGAGTTG
CTCTTGCCCGGCGTCAATACGGGATAATACCGCGCCACATAGCAGAACTTTAAAAGTGCTCATCATTGGA
AAACGTTCTTCGGGGCGAAAACTCTCAAGGATCTTACCGCTGTTGAGATCCAGTTCGATGTAACCCACTC
GTGCACCCAACTGATCTTCAGCATCTTTTACTTTCACCAGCGTTTCTGGGTGAGCAAAAACAGGAAGGCA
AAATGCCGCAAAAAAGGGAATAAGGGCGACACGGAAATGTTGAATACTCATACTCTTCCTTTTTCAATAT
TATTGAAGCATTTATCAGGGTTATTGTCTCATGAGCGGATACATATTTGAATGTATTTAGAAAAATAAAC
AAATAGGGGTTCCGCGCACATTTCCCCGAAAAGTGCCACCTGACGTCGACGGATCGGGAGATCTCCCGAT
CCCCTATGGTGCACTCTCAGTACAATCTGCTCTGATGCCGCATAGTTAAGCCAGTATCTGCTCCCTGCTT
GTGTGTTGGAGGTCGCTGAGTAGTGCGCGAGCAAAATTTAAGCTACAACAAGGCAAGGCTTGACCGACAA
TTGCCGATAAAATAAAAGATTTTATTTAGTCTCCAGAAAAAGGGGGGAATGAAAGACCCCACCTGTAGGT
TTGGCAAGCTAGCTGCAGTAACGCCATTTTGCAAGGCATGGAAAAATACCAAACCAAGAATAGAGAAGTT
CAGATCAAGGGCGGGTACATGAAAATAGCTAACGTTGGGCCAAACAGGATATCTGCGGTGAGCAGTTTCG
GCCCCGGCCCGGGGCCAAGAACAGATGGTCACCGCAGTTTCGGCCCCGGCCCGAGGCCAAGAACAGATGG
TCCCCAGATATGGCCCAACCCTCAGCAGTTTCTTAAGACCCATCAGATGTTTCCAGGCTCCCCCAAGGAC
CTGAAATGACCCTGCGCCTTATTTGAATTAACCAATCAGCCTGCTTCTCGCTTCTGTTCGCGCGCTTCTG
CTTCCCGAGCTCTATAAAAGAGCTCACAACCCCTCACTCGGCGCGCCAGTCCTCCGACAGACTGAGTCGC
CCGGGAAGCTTCGCCACCATGGTGAGCAAGGGCGAGGAGGATAACATGGCCATCATCAAGGAGTTCATGC
GCTTCAAGGTGCACATGGAGGGCTCCGTGAACGGCCACGAGTTCGAGATCGAGGGCGAGGGCGAGGGCCG
CCCCTACGAGGGCACCCAGACCGCCAAGCTGAAGGTGACCAAGGGTGGCCCCCTGCCCTTCGCCTGGGAC
ATCCTGTCCCCTCAGTTCATGTACGGCTCCAAGGCCTACGTGAAGCACCCCGCCGACATTCCCGACTACT
TGAAGCTGTCCTTCCCCGAGGGCTTCAAGTGGGAGCGCGTGATGAACTTCGAGGACGGCGGCGTGGTGAC
CGTGACCCAGGACTCCTCCCTGCAGGACGGCGAGTTCATCTACAAGGTGAAGCTGCGCGGCACCAACTTC
CCCTCCGACGGCCCCGTAATGCAGAAGAAGACCATGGGCTGGGAGGCCTCCTCCGAGCGGATGTACCCCG
AGGACGGCGCCCTGAAGGGCGAGATCAAGCAGAGGCTGAAGCTGAAGGACGGCGGCCACTACGACGCTGA
GGTCAAGACCACCTACAAGGCCAAGAAGCCCGTGCAGCTGCCCGGCGCCTACAACGTCAACATCAAGTTG
GACATCACCTCCCACAACGAGGACTACACCATCGTGGAACAGTACGAACGCGCCGAGGGCCGCCACTCCA
CCGGCGGCATGGACGAGCTGTACAAGAGCGACGCGTTGGAAGCCAGACACAAACAGAAAATTGTGGCTCC
GGTGAAACAGACTTTGAATTTTGACCTTCTGAAGCTGGCGGGAGACGTCGAGTCCAACCCCGGTCCCGGT
ACCGGATCTAGAGTTTAGGTGGGTGGAATAGTAACGTACACCATCAGGGTACGTCTCAGACACCATCAGG
GTCTGTCTGGTACAGCATCAGCGTACCATAGTATTCCACCTACCCAGACTGGAGGAGGTTCAGGTGGCGG
ACGGGTTTAGGTGTTGGTCGGACCAACGTACACCATCAGGGTACGTCTCAGACACCATCAGGGTCTGTCT
GGTACAGCATCAGCGTACCATGCTCCGACCAATACCCAGACCAGCGGTACTAGTGAGGCACGGCATAAGC
AAAAGATCGTAGCCCCAGTAAAGCAAACACTCAACTTCGATCTACTCAAACTCGCAGGTGATGTGGAATC
TAATCCAGGACCCTCGAGTGTCTCAAAGGGCGAGGAACTTTTTACGGGCGTTGTTCCGATCCTCGTCGAA
TTGGACGGGGACGTTAATGGGCATAAATTCTCAGTTAGTGGTGAGGGTGAGGGGGACGCGACATATGGGA
AACTTACGCTGAAGTTCATATGTACCACCGGAAAATTGCCAGTGCCGTGGCCTACTCTCGTCACCACCCT
GACATATGGTGTTCAGTGTTTTAGCCGGTATCCAGACCATATGAAACAGCACGATTTTTTTAAATCCGCT
ATGCCTGAAGGTTACGTACAGGAGCGAACGATATTTTTTAAAGACGACGGAAACTACAAAACTAGAGCCG
AGGTAAAATTCGAGGGTGACACTCTCGTGAACCGGATCGAACTGAAGGGCATAGATTTTAAGGAGGATGG
CAATATACTGGGCCACAAGCTCGAATACAACTATAATTCTCATAATGTCTATATCATGGCGGACAAACAG
AAAAACGGCATCAAGGTAAACTTTAAAATCCGACACAATATTGAGGACGGCTCTGTCCAGCTTGCGGACC
ATTACCAACAGAACACGCCGATAGGGGATGGTCCAGTACTTCTCCCTGATAATCACTATTTGTCTACTCA
GTCAGCTCTTAGCAAGGACCCAAACGAAAAACGGGATCACATGGTCCTTCTTGAGTTCGTCACTGCGGCT
GGGATAACACTCGGGATGGACGAACTGTATAAGTAGGCCGGAGGGCCCGAACAAAAACTCATCTCAGAAG
AGGATCTGAATAGCGCCGTCGACCATCATCATAATCATCATTGAGTTTAAACCCGCTGATCAGCCTCGAC
TGTGCCTTCTAGTTGCCAGCCATCTGTTGTTTGCCCCTCCCCCGTGCCTTCCTTGACCCTGGAAGGTGCC
ACTCCCACTGTCCTTTCCTAATAAAATGAGGAAATTGCATCGCATTGTCTGAGTAGGTGTCATTCTATTC
TGGGGGGTGGGGTGGGGCAGGACAGCAAGGGGGAGGATTGGGAAGACAATAGCAGGCATGCTGGGGATGC
GGTGGGCTCTATGGAGATCTATCGATGTTCTGGGGATGCGGTGGGCTCTATGGCTTCTGAGGCGGAAAGA
ACCAGCTGGGGCTCTAGGGGGTATCCCC
[124 nt withheld, positions 4159-4282]
C
[91 nt withheld, positions 4284-4374]
AGGGTGATGGTTCACGTACCTAGAAGTTCCTATTCCGAAGTTCCTATTCTCTAGAAAGTATAGGAACTTC
CTTGGCCAAAAAGCCTGAACTCACCGCGACGTCTGTCGAGAAGTTTCTGATCGAAAAGTTCGACAGCGTC
TCCGACCTGATGCAGCTCTCGGAGGGCGAAGAATCTCGTGCTTTCAGCTTCGATGTAGGAGGGCGTGGAT
ATGTCCTGCGGGTAAATAGCTGCGCCGATGGTTTCTACAAAGATCGTTATGTTTATCGGCACTTTGCATC
GGCCGCGCTCCCGATTCCGGAAGTGCTTGACATTGGGGAATTCAGCGAGAGCCTGACCTATTGCATCTCC
CGCCGTGCACAGGGTGTCACGTTGCAAGACCTGCCTGAAACCGAACTGCCCGCTGTTCTGCAGCCGGTCG
CGGAGGCCATGGATGCGATCGCTGCGGCCGATCTTAGCCAGACGAGCGGGTTCGGCCCATTCGGACCGCA
AGGAATCGGTCAATACACTACATGGCGTGATTTCATATGCGCGATTGCTGATCCCCATGTGTATCACTGG
CAAACTGTGATGGACGACACCGTCAGTGCGTCCGTCGCGCAGGCTCTCGATGAGCTGATGCTTTGGGCCG
AGGACTGCCCCGAAGTCCGGCACCTCGTGCACGCGGATTTCGGCTCCAACAATGTCCTGACGGACAATGG
CCGCATAACAGCGGTCATTGACTGGAGCGAGGCGATGTTCGGGGATTCCCAATACGAGGTCGCCAACATC
TTCTTCTGGAGGCCGTGGTTGGCTTGTATGGAGCAGCAGACGCGCTACTTCGAGCGGAGGCATCCGGAGC
TTGCAGGATCGCCGCGGCTCCGGGCGTATATGCTCCGCATTGGTCTTGACCAACTCTATCAGAGCTTGGT
TGACGGCAATTTCGATGATGCAGCTTGGGCGCAGGGTCGATGCGACGCAATCGTCCGATCCGGAGCCGGG
ACTGTCGGGCGTACACAAATCGCCCGCAGAAGCGCGGCCGTCTGGACCGATGGCTGTGTAGAAGTACTCG
CCGATAGTGGAAACCGACGCCCCAGCACTCGTCCGAGGGCAAAGGAATAGCACGTACTACGAGATTTCGA
TTCCACCGCCGCCTTCTATGAAAGGTTGGGCTTCGGAATCGTTTTCCGGGACGCCGGCTGGATGATCCTC
CAGCGCGGGGATCTCATGCTGGAGTTCTTCGCCCACCCCAACTTGTTTATTGCAGCTTATAATGGTTACA
AATAAAGCAATAGCATCACAAATTTCACAAATAAAGCATTTTTTTCACTGCATTCTAGTTGTGGTTTGTC
CAAACTCATCAATGTATCTTATCATGTCTGTATACCGTCGACCTCTAGCTAGAGCTTGGCGTAATCATGG
TCATAGCTGTTTCCTGTGTGAAATTGTTATCCGCTCACAATTCCACACAACATACGAGCCGGAAGCATAA
AGTGTAAAGCCTGGGGTGCCTAATGAGTGAGCTAACTCACATTAATTGCGTTGCGCTCACTGCCCGCTTT
CCAGTCGGGAAACCTGTCGTGCCAGCTGCATTAATGAATCGGCCAACGCGCGGGGAGAGGCGGTTTGCGT
ATTGGGCGCTCTTCCGCTTCCTCGCTCACTGACTCGCTGCGCTCGGTCGTTCGGCTGCGGCGAGCGGTAT
CAGCTCACTCAAAGGCGGTAATACGGTTATCCACAGAATCAGGGGATAACGCAGGAAAGAACATGTGAGC
AAAAGGCCAGCAAAAGGCCAGGAACCGTAAAAAGGCCGCGTTGCTGGCGTTTTTCCATAGGCTCCGCCCC
CCTGACGAGCATCACAAAAATCGACGCTCAAGTCAGAGGTGGCGAAACCCGACAGGACTATAAAGATACC
AGGCGTTTCCCCCTGGAAGCTCCCTCGTGCGCTCTCCTGTTCCGACCCTGCCGCTTACCGGATACCTGTC
CGCCTTTCTCCCTTCGGGAAGCGTGGCGCTTTCTCATAGCTCACGCTGTAGGTATCTCAGTTCGGTGTAG
GTCGTTCGCTCCAAGCTGGGCTGTGTGCACGAACCCCCCGTTCAGCCCGACCGCTGCGCCTTATCCGGTA
ACTATCGTCTTGAGTCCAACCCGGTAAGACACGACTTATCGCCACTGGCAGCAGCCACTGGTAACAGGAT
TAGCAGAGCGAGGTATGTAGGCGGTGCTACAGAGTTCTTGAAGTGGTGGCCTAACTACGGCTACACTAGA
AGAACAGTATTTGGTATCTGCGCTCTGCTGAAGCCAGTTACCTTCGGAAAAAGAGTTGGTAGCTCTTGAT
CCGGCAAACAAACCACCGCTGGTAGCGGTGGTTTTTTTGTTTGCAAGCAGCAGATTACGCGCAGAAAAAA
AGGATCTCAA
